>Addgene plasmid #110185 | pSET-dCas9-actII-4-NT-S1 | addgene full sequence | sequence record 211142 | Addgene NGS Result
ATCTACGTCTGTCGAGAAGTTTCTGATCGAAAAGTTCGACAGCGTCTCCGACCTGATGCAGCTCTCGGAG
GGCGAAGAATCTCGTGCTTTCAGCTTCGATGTAGGAGGGCGTGGATATGTCCTGCGGGTAAATAGCTGCG
CCGATGGTTTCTACAAAGATCGTTATGTTTATCGGCACTTTGCATCGGCCGCGCTCCCGATTCCGGAAGT
GCTTGACATTGGGGAATTTATGCGGTGTGAAATACCGCACAGATGCGTAAGGAGAAAATACCGCATCAGG
CGCCATTCGCCATTCAGGCTGCGCAACTGTTGGGAAGGGCGATCGGTGCGGGCCTCTTCGCTATTACGCC
AGCTGGCGAAAGGGGGATGTGCTGCAAGGCGATTAAGTTGGGTAACGCCAGGGTTTTCCCAGTCACGACG
TTGTAAAACGACGGCCAGTGCCAAGCTTGGGCTGCAGGTCGACTCTAGACTCTAGTATGCATGCGAGTGT
CCGTTCGAGTGGCGGCTTGCGCCCGATGCTAGTCGCGGTTGATCGGCGATCGCAGGTGCACGCGGTCGAT
CTTGACGGCTGGCGAGAGGTGCGGGGAGGATCTGACCGACGCGGTCCACACGTGGCACCGCGATGCTGTT
GTGGGCACAATCGTGCCGGTTGGTAGGATCCACATATGGACAAGAAGTACTCCATCGGCCTGGCGATCGG
CACCAACTCCGTCGGCTGGGCCGTCATCACGGACGAGTACAAGGTCCCGTCGAAGAAGTTCAAGGTGCTG
GGCAACACGGACCGCCACAGCATCAAGAAGAACCTCATCGGCGCCCTCCTGTTCGACAGCGGCGAGACGG
CCGAGGCGACCCGCCTGAAGCGCACGGCGCGGCGGCGGTACACGCGCCGCAAGAACCGCATCTGCTACCT
CCAGGAGATCTTCTCCAACGAGATGGCGAAGGTCGACGACTCGTTCTTCCACCGGCTGGAGGAGTCCTTC
CTGGTCGAGGAGGACAAGAAGCACGAGCGGCACCCCATCTTCGGCAACATCGTGGACGAGGTGGCCTACC
ACGAGAAGTACCCGACCATCTACCACCTCCGGAAGAAGCTGGTGGACTCGACCGACAAGGCCGACCTGCG
CCTGATCTACCTGGCCCTCGCCCACATGATCAAGTTCCGCGGCCACTTCCTCATCGAGGGCGACCTGAAC
CCGGACAACTCGGACGTCGACAAGCTGTTCATCCAGCTCGTGCAGACCTACAACCAGCTCTTCGAGGAGA
ACCCGATCAACGCCTCCGGCGTGGACGCGAAGGCCATCCTGTCGGCCCGCCTCTCGAAGTCCCGGCGGCT
CGAGAACCTGATCGCCCAGCTGCCGGGCGAGAAGAAGAACGGCCTCTTCGGCAACCTGATCGCGCTCTCC
CTGGGCCTGACGCCGAACTTCAAGTCCAACTTCGACCTCGCCGAGGACGCCAAGCTCCAGCTGTCCAAGG
ACACGTACGACGACGACCTGGACAACCTCCTGGCGCAGATCGGCGACCAGTACGCGGACCTGTTCCTCGC
GGCGAAGAACCTCTCCGACGCGATCCTGCTCAGCGACATCCTCCGCGTCAACACCGAGATCACCAAGGCG
CCCCTGTCCGCGAGCATGATCAAGCGCTACGACGAGCACCACCAGGACCTCACCCTGCTGAAGGCCCTGG
TCCGCCAGCAGCTCCCGGAGAAGTACAAGGAGATCTTCTTCGACCAGTCCAAGAACGGCTACGCGGGCTA
CATCGACGGCGGCGCGTCCCAGGAGGAGTTCTACAAGTTCATCAAGCCCATCCTGGAGAAGATGGACGGC
ACCGAGGAGCTGCTGGTCAAGCTGAACCGGGAGGACCTCCTGCGCAAGCAGCGCACGTTCGACAACGGCT
CCATCCCCCACCAGATCCACCTGGGCGAGCTGCACGCCATCCTCCGGCGCCAGGAGGACTTCTACCCGTT
CCTCAAGGACAACCGCGAGAAGATCGAGAAGATCCTCACGTTCCGGATCCCGTACTACGTCGGCCCCCTC
GCCCGCGGCAACTCCCGCTTCGCGTGGATGACGCGCAAGTCGGAGGAGACGATCACCCCGTGGAACTTCG
AGGAGGTGGTGGACAAGGGCGCCTCCGCGCAGTCGTTCATCGAGCGGATGACCAACTTCGACAAGAACCT
GCCGAACGAGAAGGTGCTGCCCAAGCACAGCCTCCTGTACGAGTACTTCACGGTCTACAACGAGCTCACC
AAGGTGAAGTACGTGACGGAGGGCATGCGGAAGCCGGCGTTCCTGTCCGGCGAGCAGAAGAAGGCCATCG
TGGACCTGCTGTTCAAGACGAACCGGAAGGTCACCGTCAAGCAGCTGAAGGAGGACTACTTCAAGAAGAT
CGAGTGCTTCGACTCGGTCGAGATCAGCGGCGTGGAGGACCGCTTCAACGCGTCGCTGGGCACGTACCAC
GACCTCCTGAAGATCATCAAGGACAAGGACTTCCTCGACAACGAGGAGAACGAGGACATCCTGGAGGACA
TCGTGCTGACCCTGACGCTCTTCGAGGACCGGGAGATGATCGAGGAGCGCCTCAAGACCTACGCGCACCT
GTTCGACGACAAGGTCATGAAGCAGCTCAAGCGGCGGCGGTACACCGGCTGGGGCCGGCTCTCCCGCAAG
CTCATCAACGGCATCCGGGACAAGCAGTCGGGCAAGACCATCCTCGACTTCCTGAAGTCCGACGGCTTCG
CCAACCGCAACTTCATGCAGCTGATCCACGACGACAGCCTGACGTTCAAGGAGGACATCCAGAAGGCGCA
GGTGTCGGGCCAGGGCGACTCCCTGCACGAGCACATCGCGAACCTGGCCGGCAGCCCGGCCATCAAGAAG
GGCATCCTGCAGACGGTCAAGGTGGTCGACGAGCTGGTGAAGGTGATGGGCCGCCACAAGCCCGAGAACA
TCGTCATCGAGATGGCCCGGGAGAACCAGACCACGCAGAAGGGCCAGAAGAACAGCCGCGAGCGCATGAA
GCGGATCGAGGAGGGCATCAAGGAGCTCGGCTCGCAGATCCTCAAGGAGCACCCCGTCGAGAACACCCAG
CTCCAGAACGAGAAGCTCTACCTCTACTACCTGCAGAACGGCCGGGACATGTACGTGGACCAGGAGCTCG
ACATCAACCGGCTGTCGGACTACGACGTGGACGCCATCGTCCCGCAGTCGTTCCTGAAGGACGACAGCAT
CGACAACAAGGTCCTCACCCGCTCGGACAAGAACCGGGGCAAGTCCGACAACGTCCCGTCGGAGGAGGTC
GTGAAGAAGATGAAGAACTACTGGCGGCAGCTCCTCAACGCCAAGCTCATCACGCAGCGCAAGTTCGACA
ACCTGACGAAGGCGGAGCGGGGCGGCCTCAGCGAGCTCGACAAGGCGGGCTTCATCAAGCGGCAGCTGGT
CGAGACGCGGCAGATCACGAAGCACGTGGCCCAGATCCTGGACTCGCGCATGAACACCAAGTACGACGAG
AACGACAAGCTGATCCGCGAGGTCAAGGTCATCACCCTCAAGTCCAAGCTGGTGAGCGACTTCCGCAAGG
ACTTCCAGTTCTACAAGGTGCGGGAGATCAACAACTACCACCACGCCCACGACGCGTACCTGAACGCGGT
GGTGGGCACGGCGCTGATCAAGAAGTACCCGAAGCTCGAGAGCGAGTTCGTCTACGGCGACTACAAGGTG
TACGACGTGCGGAAGATGATCGCGAAGAGCGAGCAGGAGATCGGCAAGGCCACGGCGAAGTACTTCTTCT
ACAGCAACATCATGAACTTCTTCAAGACCGAGATCACCCTGGCGAACGGCGAGATCCGCAAGCGCCCGCT
CATCGAGACCAACGGCGAGACGGGCGAGATCGTGTGGGACAAGGGCCGCGACTTCGCGACCGTCCGGAAG
GTGCTGTCCATGCCCCAGGTCAACATCGTCAAGAAGACGGAGGTCCAGACCGGCGGCTTCAGCAAGGAGT
CCATCCTGCCCAAGCGGAACAGCGACAAGCTGATCGCCCGGAAGAAGGACTGGGACCCCAAGAAGTACGG
CGGCTTCGACTCCCCCACCGTCGCCTACTCGGTCCTCGTGGTCGCCAAGGTGGAGAAGGGCAAGAGCAAG
AAGCTGAAGTCCGTGAAGGAGCTGCTGGGCATCACCATCATGGAGCGGTCGTCGTTCGAGAAGAACCCCA
TCGACTTCCTGGAGGCCAAGGGCTACAAGGAGGTGAAGAAGGACCTCATCATCAAGCTCCCCAAGTACTC
CCTGTTCGAGCTGGAGAACGGCCGGAAGCGCATGCTCGCCAGCGCGGGCGAGCTGCAGAAGGGCAACGAG
CTGGCGCTGCCGAGCAAGTACGTCAACTTCCTGTACCTCGCCTCGCACTACGAGAAGCTGAAGGGCTCGC
CGGAGGACAACGAGCAGAAGCAGCTGTTCGTGGAGCAGCACAAGCACTACCTCGACGAGATCATCGAGCA
GATCTCCGAGTTCTCCAAGCGCGTCATCCTGGCCGACGCGAACCTGGACAAGGTCCTGTCCGCGTACAAC
AAGCACCGCGACAAGCCGATCCGGGAGCAGGCCGAGAACATCATCCACCTGTTCACGCTGACCAACCTCG
GCGCCCCCGCGGCCTTCAAGTACTTCGACACCACGATCGACCGGAAGCGGTACACGAGCACGAAGGAGGT
GCTCGACGCCACCCTGATCCACCAGAGCATCACGGGCCTGTACGAGACCCGCATCGACCTCTCCCAGCTG
GGCGGCGACTGAATTTAAAT
[150 nt withheld, positions 4781-4930]
GATATCTCAAGGGTACCGGATCCTTGACAGCTAGCTCAGTCCTAGGTATAATACTAGTGTCGCCTTCGAG
GATTTAAGGTTTTAGAGCTAGAAATAGCAAGTTAAAATAAGGCTAGTCCGTTATCAACTTGAAAAAGTGG
CACCGAGTCGGTGCTTTTTTTGAGTCACCAATAAAAAACGCCCGGCGGCAACCGAGCGTTCTGAACAAAT
CCAGATGGAGTTCTGAGGTCATTACTGGATGTACACCCGAATTCGTAATCATGTCATAGCTGTTTCCTGT
GTGAAATTGTTATCCGCTCACAATTCCACACAACATACGAGCCGGAAGCATAAAGTGTAAAGCCTGGGGT
GCCTAATGAGTGAGCTAACTCACATTAATTGCGTTGCGCTCACTGCCCGCTTTCCAGTCGGGAAACCTGT
CGTGCCAGCTGCATTAATGAATCGGCCAACGCGCGGGGAGAGGCGGTTTGCGTATTGGGCGCTCTTCCGC
TTCCTCGCTCACTGACTCGCTGCGCTCGGTCGTTCGGCTGCGGCGAGCGGTATCAGCTCACTCAAAGGCG
GTAATACGGTTATCCACAGAATCAGGGGATAACGCAGGAAAGAACATGTGAGCAAAAGGCCAGCAAAAGG
CCAGGAACCGTAAAAAGGCCGCGTTGCTGGCGTTTTTCCATAGGCTCCGCCCCCCTGACGAGCATCACAA
AAATCGACGCTCAAGTCAGAGGTGGCGAAACCCGACAGGACTATAAAGATACCAGGCGTTTCCCCCTGGA
AGCTCCCTCGTGCGCTCTCCTGTTCCGACCCTGCCGCTTACCGGATACCTGTCCGCCTTTCTCCCTTCGG
GAAGCGTGGCGCTTTCTCATAGCTCACGCTGTAGGTATCTCAGTTCGGTGTAGGTCGTTCGCTCCAAGCT
GGGCTGTGTGCACGAACCCCCCGTTCAGCCCGACCGCTGCGCCTTATCCGGTAACTATCGTCTTGAGTCC
AACCCGGTAAGACACGACTTATCGCCACTGGCAGCAGCCACTGGTAACAGGATTAGCAGAGCGAGGTATG
TAGGCGGTGCTACAGAGTTCTTGAAGTGGTGGCCTAACTACGGCTACACTAGAAGAACAGTATTTGGTAT
CTGCGCTCTGCTGAAGCCAGTTACCTTCGGAAAAAGAGTTGGTAGCTCTTGATCCGGCAAACAAACCACC
GCTGGTAGCGGTGGTTTTTTTGTTTGCAAGCAGCAGATTACGCGCAGAAAAAAAGGATCTCAAGAAGATC
CTTTGATCTTTTCTACGGGGTCTGACGCTCAGTGGAACGAAAACTCACGTTAAGGGATTTTGGTCATGAG
ATTATCAAAAAGGATCTTCACCTAGATCCTTTTGGTTCATGTGCAGCTCCATCAGCAAAAGGGGATGATA
AGTTTATCACCACCGACTATTTGCAACAGTGCCGTTGATCGTGCTATGATCGACTGATGTCATCAGCGGT
GGAGTGCAATGTCGTGCAATACGAATGGCGAAAAGCCGAGCTCATCGGTCAGCTTCTCAACCTTGGGGTT
ACCCCCGGCGGTGTGCTGCTGGTCCACAGCTCCTTCCGTAGCGTCCGGCCCCTCGAAGATGGGCCACTTG
GACTGATCGAGGCCCTGCGTGCTGCGCTGGGTCCGGGAGGGACGCTCGTCATGCCCTCGTGGTCAGGTCT
GGACGACGAGCCGTTCGATCCTGCCACGTCGCCCGTTACACCGGACCTTGGAGTTGTCTCTGACACATTC
TGGCGCCTGCCAAATGTAAAGCGCAGCGCCCATCCATTTGCCTTTGCGGCAGCGGGGCCACAGGCAGAGC
AGATCATCTCTGATCCATTGCCCCTGCCACCTCACTCGCCTGCAAGCCCGGTCGCCCGTGTCCATGAACT
CGATGGGCAGGTACTTCTCCTCGGCGTGGGACACGATGCCAACACGACGCTGCATCTTGCCGAGTTGATG
GCAAAGGTTCCCTATGGGGTGCCGAGACACTGCACCATTCTTCAGGATGGCAAGTTGGTACGCGTCGATT
ATCTCGAGAATGACCACTGCTGTGAGCGCTTTGCCTTGGCGGACAGGTGGCTCAAGGAGAAGAGCCTTCA
GAAGGAAGGTCCAGTCGGTCATGCCTTTGCTCGGTTGATCCGCTCCCGCGACATTGTGGCGACAGCCCTG
GGTCAACTGGGCCGAGATCCGTTGATCTTCCTGCATCCGCCAGAGGCGGGATGCGAAGAATGCGATGCCG
CTCGCCAGTCGATTGGCTGAGCTCATGAGCGGAGAACGAGATGACGTTGGAGGGGCAAGGTCGCGCTGAT
TGCTGGGGCAACACGTGGAGCGGATCGGGGATTGTCTTTCTTCAGCTCGCTGATGATATGCTGACGCTCA
ATGCCGTTTGGCCTCCGACTAACGAAAATCCCGCATTTGGACGGCTGATCCGATTGGCACGGCGGACGGC
GAATGGCGGAGCAGACGCTCGTCCGGGGGCAATGAGATATGAAAAAGCCTGAACTCACCGCGACGTATCG
GGCCCTGGCCAGCTAGCTAGAGTCGACCTGCAGGTCCCCGGGGATCGGTCTTGCCTTGCTCGTCGGTGAT
GTACTTCACCAGCTCCGCGAAGTCGCTCTTCTTGATGGAGCGCATGGGGACGTGCTTGGCAATCACGCGC
ACCCCCCGGCCGTTTTAGCGGCTAAAAAAGTCATGGCTCTGCCCTCGGGCGGACCACGCCCATCATGACC
TTGCCAAGCTCGTCCTGCTTCTCTTCGATCTTCGCCAGCAGGGCGAGGATCGTGGCATCACCGAACCGCG
CCGTGCGCGGGTCGTCGGTGAGCCAGAGTTTCAGCAGGCCGCCCAGGCGGCCCAGGTCGCCATTGATGCG
GGCCAGCTCGCGGACGTGCTCATAGTCCACGACGCCCGTGATTTTGTAGCCCTGGCCGACGGCCAGCAGG
TAGGCCGACAGGCTCATGCCGGCCGCCGCCGCCTTTTCCTCAATCGCTCTTCGTTCGTCTGGAAGGCAGT
ACACCTTGATAGGTGGGCTGCCCTTCCTGGTTGGCTTGGTTTCATCAGCCATCCGCTTGCCCTCATCTGT
TACGCCGGCGGTAGCCGGCCAGCCTCGCAGAGCAGGATTCCCGTTGAGCACCGCCAGGTGCGAATAAGGG
ACAGTGAAGAAGGAACACCCGCTCGCGGGTGGGCCTACTTCACCTATCCTGCCCGGCTGACGCCGTTGGA
TACACCAAGGAAAGTCTACACGAACCCTTTGGCAAAATCCTGTATATCGTGCGAAAAAGGATGGATATAC
CGAAAAAATCGCTATAATGACCCCGAAGCAGGGTTATGCAGCGGAAAAGATCCGTCGACCTGCAGGCATG
CAAGCTCTAGCGATTCCAGACGTCCCGAAGGCGTGGCGCGGCTTCCCCGTGCCGGAGCAATCGCCCTGGG
TGGGTTACACGACGCCCCTCTATGGCCCGTACTGACGGACACACCGAAGCCCCGGCGGCAACCCTCAGCG
GATGCCCCGGGGCTTCACGTTTTCCCAGGTCAGAAGCGGTTTTCGGGAGTAGTGCCCCAACTGGGGTAAC
CTTTGAGTTCTCTCAGTTGGGGGCGTAGGGTCGCCGACATGACACAAGGGGTTGTGACCGGGGTGGACAC
GTACGCGGGTGCTTACGACCGTCAGTCGCGCGAGCGCGAAAATTCGAGCGCAGCAAGCCCAGCGACACAG
CGTAGCGCCAACGAAGACAAGGCGGCCGACCTTCAGCGCGAAGTCGAGCGCGACGGGGGCCGGTTCAGGT
TCGTCGGGCATTTCAGCGAAGCGCCGGGCACGTCGGCGTTCGGGACGGCGGAGCGCCCGGAGTTCGAACG
CATCCTGAACGAATGCCGCGCCGGGCGGCTCAACATGATCATTGTCTATGACGTGTCGCGCTTCTCGCGC
CTGAAGGTCATGGACGCGATTCCGATTGTCTCGGAATTGCTCGCCCTGGGCGTGACGATTGTTTCCACTC
AGGAAGGCGTCTTCCGGCAGGGAAACGTCATGGACCTGATTCACCTGATTATGCGGCTCGACGCGTCGCA
CAAAGAATCTTCGCTGAAGTCGGCGAAGATTCTCGACACGAAGAACCTTCAGCGCGAATTGGGCGGGTAC
GTCGGCGGGAAGGCGCCTTACGGCTTCGAGCTTGTTTCGGAGACGAAGGAGATCACGCGCAACGGCCGAA
TGGTCAATGTCGTCATCAACAAGCTTGCGCACTCGACCACTCCCCTTACCGGACCCTTCGAGTTCGAGCC
CGACGTAATCCGGTGGTGGTGGCGTGAGATCAAGACGCACAAACACCTTCCCTTCAAGCCGGGCAGTCAA
GCCGCCATTCACCCGGGCAGCATCACGGGGCTTTGTAAGCGCATGGACGCTGACGCCGTGCCGACCCGGG
GCGAGACGATTGGGAAGAAGACCGCTTCAAGCGCCTGGGACCCGGCAACCGTTATGCGAATCCTTCGGGA
CCCGCGTATTGCGGGCTTCGCCGCTGAGGTGATCTACAAGAAGAAGCCGGACGGCACGCCGACCACGAAG
ATTGAGGGTTACCGCATTCAGCGCGACCCGATCACGCTCCGGCCGGTCGAGCTTGATTGCGGACCGATCA
TCGAGCCCGCTGAGTGGTATGAGCTTCAGGCGTGGTTGGACGGCAGGGGGCGCGGCAAGGGGCTTTCCCG
GGGGCAAGCCATTCTGTCCGCCATGGACAAGCTGTACTGCGAGTGTGGCGCCGTCATGACTTCGAAGCGC
GGGGAAGAATCGATCAAGGACTCTTACCGCTGCCGTCGCCGGAAGGTGGTCGACCCGTCCGCACCTGGGC
AGCACGAAGGCACGTGCAACGTCAGCATGGCGGCACTCGACAAGTTCGTTGCGGAACGCATCTTCAACAA
GATCAGGCACGCCGAAGGCGACGAAGAGACGTTGGCGCTTCTGTGGGAAGCCGCCCGACGCTTCGGCAAG
CTCACTGAGGCGCCTGAGAAGAGCGGCGAACGGGCGAACCTTGTTGCGGAGCGCGCCGACGCCCTGAACG
CCCTTGAAGAGCTGTACGAAGACCGCGCGGCAGGCGCGTACGACGGACCCGTTGGCAGGAAGCACTTCCG
GAAGCAACAGGCAGCGCTGACGCTCCGGCAGCAAGGGGCGGAAGAGCGGCTTGCCGAACTTGAAGCCGCC
GAAGCCCCGAAGCTTCCCCTTGACCAATGGTTCCCCGAAGACGCCGACGCTGACCCGACCGGCCCTAAGT
CGTGGTGGGGGCGCGCGTCAGTAGACGACAAGCGCGTGTTCGTCGGGCTCTTCGTAGACAAGATCGTTGT
CACGAAGTCGACTACGGGCAGGGGGCAGGGAACGCCCATCGAGAAGCGCGCTTCGATCACGTGGGCGAAG
CCGCCGACCGACGACGACGAAGACGACGCCCAGGACGGCACGGAAGACGTAGCGGCGTAGCGAGACACCC
GGGAAGCCTG
Features (pLannotate 1.2.2; 22 found; start..end, strand, type, name):
      5..228     +  CDS            HygR (fragment): aminoglycoside phosphotransferase from E. coli confers resistance to hygromycin
    229..280     +  misc_feature   bom (fragment): basis of mobility region from pBR322
    286..440     -  CDS            lacZα (fragment): LacZα fragment of β-galactosidase; lacZ fragment
    452..469     -  misc_feature   MCS (fragment): pUC18/19 multiple cloning site
    666..4769    +  CDS            cas9: CAS9_STRP1 - Also known as csn1 From Streptococcus pyogenes serotype M1.
   4781..4918    -  CDS            M13 gene III (fragment) (sequence withheld): pIII; III; minor coat protein
   4954..4988    +  promoter       J23119(SpeI) promoter: bacterial promoter (Registry of Standard Biological Parts BBa J23119) modified to end with an SpeI site
   5009..5084    +  misc_RNA       gRNA scaffold: guide RNA scaffold for the Streptococcus pyogenes CRISPR/Cas9 system
   5101..5135    -  terminator     lambda t0 terminator: minimal transcription terminator from phage lambda (Scholtissek and Grosse, 1987)
   5217..5233    -  protein_bind   lac operator: The lac repressor binds to the lac operator to inhibit transcription in E. coli. This inhibition can be relieved by adding lactose or isopropyl-β-D-thiogalactopyranoside (IPTG). lac repressor encoded by lacI
   5241..5271    -  promoter       lac promoter: promoter for the E. coli lac operon
   5286..5307    -  protein_bind   CAP binding site: CAP binding activates transcription in the presence of cAMP. E. coli catabolite activator protein
   5320..5412    -  CDS            lacI (fragment): lac repressor; lacI; The lac repressor binds to the lac operator to inhibit transcription in E. coli. This inhibition can be relieved by adding lactose or isopropyl-β-D-thiogalactopyranoside (IPTG).
   5595..6183    -  rep_origin     ori: high-copy-number ColE1/pMB1/pBR322/pUC origin of replication
   6387..7187    +  CDS            ApmR: aminoglycoside 3-N-acetyltransferase type IV ; aac(3)IV; confers resistance to apramycin (Paget and Davies, 1996)
   7467..7484    +  misc_feature   MCS (fragment): pUC18/19 multiple cloning site
   7494..7583    -  CDS            traI (fragment): TRAI6_ECOLX - Experimental evidence at protein level: Swiss-Prot protein existence level 1. The initiation process of transfer DNA synthesis requires the interaction of at least three plasmid-specific components (TraH, I, and J) at the transfer origin resulting in the assembly of a specialised nucleoprotein complex - the relaxosome. Site- and strand-specific cleavage at the transfer origin is dependent on TraI and TraJ. From Escherichia coli.
   7621..7992    -  CDS            traJ: oriT-recognizing protein; traJ
   8025..8134    -  oriT           oriT: incP origin of transfer
   8274..8296    +  misc_feature   MCS (fragment): pUC18/19 multiple cloning site
   8454..8553    +  protein_bind   phage φC31 attP: attachment site of phage φC31 phage φC31 integrase
   8563..10380   +  CDS            phage φC31 integrase: integrase from phage φC31
