[The description below was written by a language model from this plasmid's Addgene catalogue record and pLannotate feature annotations shown in this document.]
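Description:
pSET-dCas9-actII-4-NT-S1 is a CRISPR interference plasmid for repressing gene expression in Streptomyces, built on the integrative E. coli–Streptomyces shuttle vector pSET152. In E. coli it replicates at high copy from a ColE1/pUC-type origin and is selected with apramycin through the aac(3)IV acetyltransferase gene, a marker that also functions in actinomycetes. The backbone carries an incP (RP4-type) oriT with traJ and a traI fragment, which allows mobilisation by conjugation from a suitable E. coli donor. It also carries the phage φC31 integrase gene with its attP site. Since no Streptomyces replication origin is annotated, maintenance in that host depends on integrase-mediated site-specific insertion into the chromosomal φC31 attachment site, giving a stable single-copy integrant.

The payload consists of two expression units. The first is a synthetic, codon-optimised Streptococcus pyogenes cas9 carrying the D10A and H840A substitutions, which inactivate both nuclease domains. The resulting dCas9 binds DNA without cutting it. According to the record it is driven by ermE*p, a strong constitutive Streptomyces promoter, although this promoter was not picked up in the automated feature annotation. Downstream, a J23119 promoter drives a single guide RNA made up of a spacer and the S. pyogenes gRNA scaffold, followed by a lambda t0 terminator.

The plasmid name suggests that the guide targets actII-4, presumably the actII-ORF4 actinorhodin pathway activator, on the non-template strand at a site designated S1. The record does not state the target explicitly. The remaining small annotations (HygR, M13 gene III, lacZα and lacI fragments) appear to be backbone remnants or spurious matches.
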