Addgene plasmid #110185: pSET-dCas9-actII-4-NT-S1
Purpose: Repression of gene expression in Streptomyces by CRISPRi
Depositing lab: Yinhua Lu. Depositing organization: Shanghai Normal University. Publication: CRISPR/dCas9-Mediated Multiplex Gene Repression in Streptomyces. Zhao Y, Li L, Zheng G, Jiang W, Deng Z, Wang Z, Lu Y. Biotechnol J. 2018 Jun 3. doi: 10.1002/biot.201800121. PubMed 29862648.
Backbone
  Vector backbone: pSET152
  Backbone size w/o insert (bp): 5715
  Vector type: Bacterial Expression, CRISPR ; i
Growth in bacteria
  Bacterial resistance: Apramycin, 25 μg/mL
  Growth temperature: 37°C
  Growth strain: DH5alpha
  Copy number: High Copy
Gene/Insert 1
  Gene/Insert name: dCas9
  Species: Synthetic; artificially synthesized, codon optimized gene from S. pyogenes
  Insert size (bp): 4107
  Mutation: D10A, H840A
  Promoter: ermE*p
  Cloning method: Restriction Enzyme; 5′ cloning site XbaI (unknown if destroyed); 3′ cloning site EcoRI (unknown if destroyed)
  Sequencing primers: 5′ pSET152-F (GATGTAGGAGGGCGTGGATATG); 3′ pSET152-R (CCCAATACGCAAACCGCCTC)
Gene/Insert 2
  Gene/Insert name: sgRNA
  Insert size (bp): 106
  Promoter: J23119
  Cloning method: Unknown
  Sequencing primers: 5′ M13R
Terms and licenses: Academic/Nonprofit Terms; Industry Terms: Not Available to Industry
How to cite: pSET-dCas9-actII-4-NT-S1 was a gift from Yinhua Lu (Addgene plasmid # 110185 ; http://n2t.net/addgene:110185 ; RRID:Addgene_110185)
